Addgene plasmid #154185: pEF1α-squirrel-monkey-retroCHMP3-T2A-H2B-BFP
Purpose: expresses squirrel monkey retroCHMP3 with self-cleaving tag in mammalian cells
Depositing lab: Wesley Sundquist. Depositing organization: University of Utah. Publication: RetroCHMP3 blocks budding of enveloped viruses without blocking cytokinesis. Rheinemann L, Downhour DM, Bredbenner K, Mercenne G, Davenport KA, Schmitt PT, Necessary CR, McCullough J, Schmitt AP, Simon SM, Sundquist WI, Elde NC. Cell. 2021 Sep 27. pii: S0092-8674(21)01055-2. doi: 10.1016/j.cell.2021.09.008. PubMed 34597582.
Backbone
  Vector backbone: pEF-GFP
  Backbone manufacturer: #11154
  Backbone size w/o insert (bp): 1668
  Total vector size (bp): 5985
  Modifications to backbone: deleted GFP
  Vector type: Mammalian Expression
Growth in bacteria
  Bacterial resistance: Ampicillin, 100 μg/mL
  Growth temperature: 37°C
  Growth strain: DH5alpha
  Copy number: Unknown
Gene/Insert
  Gene/Insert name: retroCHMP3
  Species: S. sciureus (squirrel monkey)
  Insert size (bp): 495
  Promoter: EF1-alpha
  Tag / fusion protein: HA (C terminal on insert); T2A-H2B-BFP (C terminal on insert)
  Cloning method: Unknown
  Sequencing primers: 5′ ggaatttgccctttttgagtttgg
Resource information
  A portion of this plasmid was derived from a plasmid made by: Kate Bredbenner, Sanford M. Simon laboratory, Rockefeller University
Terms and licenses: Academic/Nonprofit Terms; Industry Terms: Not Available to Industry
How to cite: pEF1α-squirrel-monkey-retroCHMP3-T2A-H2B-BFP was a gift from Wesley Sundquist (Addgene plasmid # 154185 ; http://n2t.net/addgene:154185 ; RRID:Addgene_154185)
