[The description below was written by a language model from this plasmid's Addgene catalogue record and pLannotate feature annotations shown in this document.]
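Description:
pEF1α-squirrel-monkey-retroCHMP3-T2A-H2B-BFP is a mammalian expression plasmid built on the pEF-GFP backbone with the original GFP removed. It is propagated in E. coli through a high-copy ColE1/pUC-type origin and selected with ampicillin via the β-lactamase gene and its native promoter. The backbone also carries an SV40 origin with an adjacent SV40 poly(A) signal, along with lac promoter/operator remnants that have no evident role in the payload. The catalogue lists a total size of about 5.98 kb, while the sequenced record is slightly longer at about 6.05 kb.

The payload is a single transcription unit driven by the strong constitutive human EF-1α promoter. It encodes squirrel monkey retroCHMP3, a roughly 495 bp open reading frame that the annotation software recognises by similarity to human CHMP3, an ESCRT-III component. The coding sequence is followed by a C-terminal HA epitope; the table's 3xHA hit spans only 27 nt, consistent with a single copy. Next come a T2A peptide (listed in the catalogue fields but not annotated in the feature table, presumably lying in the gap before H2B) and a histone H2B–TagBFP fusion. Ribosome skipping at T2A yields HA-tagged retroCHMP3 and a separate nuclear blue fluorescent marker from one mRNA, so transfected cells can be identified by blue nuclei without fusing a bulky fluorophore to retroCHMP3. The short mClover3 match probably reflects sequence shared among fluorescent protein termini. The transcript ends in β-globin-derived sequence and a rabbit β-globin poly(A) signal.

The associated publication concerns retroCHMP3 blocking the budding of enveloped viruses without blocking cytokinesis. The plasmid therefore suits expression of this variant in mammalian cells, with imaging-based identification of the expressing cells.
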