Features (pLannotate 1.2.2; 21 found; start..end, strand, type, name):
    180..196     -  protein_bind   lac operator: The lac repressor binds to the lac operator to inhibit transcription in E. coli. This inhibition can be relieved by adding lactose or isopropyl-β-D-thiogalactopyranoside (IPTG). lac repressor encoded by lacI
    204..234     -  promoter       lac promoter: promoter for the E. coli lac operon
    249..270     -  protein_bind   CAP binding site: CAP binding activates transcription in the presence of cAMP. E. coli catabolite activator protein
    283..322     -  CDS            lacI (fragment): lac repressor; lacI; The lac repressor binds to the lac operator to inhibit transcription in E. coli. This inhibition can be relieved by adding lactose or isopropyl-β-D-thiogalactopyranoside (IPTG).
    329..351     +  promoter       SV40 promoter (fragment): SV40 enhancer and early promoter
    375..510     +  rep_origin     SV40 ori: SV40 origin of replication
    530..664     +  polyA_signal   SV40 poly(A) signal: SV40 polyadenylation signal
    666..720     -  CDS            lacI (fragment): lac repressor; lacI; The lac repressor binds to the lac operator to inhibit transcription in E. coli. This inhibition can be relieved by adding lactose or isopropyl-β-D-thiogalactopyranoside (IPTG).
    903..1491    -  rep_origin     ori: high-copy-number ColE1/pMB1/pBR322/pUC origin of replication
   1662..2522    -  CDS            AmpR: β-lactamase; bla; confers resistance to ampicillin, carbenicillin, and related antibiotics
   2523..2627    -  promoter       AmpR promoter: bla
   2658..2676    +  enhancer       CMV enhancer (fragment): human cytomegalovirus immediate early enhancer
   2690..3871    +  promoter       EF-1α promoter: strong constitutive promoter for human elongation factor EF-1α
   3873..3909    +  misc_feature   MCS (fragment): multiple cloning site
   3965..4429    +  CDS            CHMP3 (fragment): CHMP3_HUMAN - Also known as CGI149, NEDF, VPS24. Experimental evidence at protein level: Swiss-Prot protein existence level 1. Probable core component of the endosomal sorting required for transport complex III (ESCRT-III) which is involved in multivesicular bodies (MVBs) formation and sorting of endosomal cargo proteins into MVBs. MVBs contain intraluminal vesicles (ILVs) that are generated by invagination and scission from the limiting membrane of the endosome and mostly are delivered to lysosomes enabling degradation of membrane proteins, such as stimulated growth factor receptors, lysosoma
   4430..4456    +  CDS            3xHA (fragment): three tandem HA epitope tags
   4511..4887    +  CDS            H2B (fragment): human histone H2B; HIST1H2BB
   4911..5605    +  CDS            TagBFP (fragment): monomeric blue fluorescent protein mammalian codon-optimized
   5605..5629    +  CDS            mClover3 (fragment): bright green-yellow fluorescent protein derived from mClover2, with improved photostability (Bajar et al., 2003) mammalian codon-optimized
   5647..5718    +  CDS            HBB (fragment): HBB_PONPY - Experimental evidence at transcript level: Swiss-Prot protein existence level 2. Involved in oxygen transport from the lung to the various peripheral tissues. From Pongo pygmaeus (Bornean orangutan).
   5789..5844    +  polyA_signal   β-globin poly(A) signal: rabbit β-globin polyadenylation signal (Gil and Proudfoot, 1987)
>Addgene plasmid #154185 | pEF1α-squirrel-monkey-retroCHMP3-T2A-H2B-BFP | addgene full sequence | sequence record 308972 | Addgene NGS Result
GTTTTGTGTTATTTTTTTCTTTAACATCCCTAAAATTTTCCTTACATGTTTTACTAGCCAGATTTTTCCT
CCTCTCCTGACTACTCCCAGTCATAGCTGTCCCTCTTCTCTTATGGAGATCCCTCGACCTGCAGCCCAAG
CTTGGCGTAATCATGGTCATAGCTGTTTCCTGTGTGAAATTGTTATCCGCTCACAATTCCACACAACATA
CGAGCCGGAAGCATAAAGTGTAAAGCCTGGGGTGCCTAATGAGTGAGCTAACTCACATTAATTGCGTTGC
GCTCACTGCCCGCTTTCCAGTCGGGAAACCTGTCGTGCCAGCGGATCCGCATCTCAATTAGTCAGCAACC
ATAGTCCCGCCCCTAACTCCGCCCATCCCGCCCCTAACTCCGCCCAGTTCCGCCCATTCTCCGCCCCATG
GCTGACTAATTTTTTTTATTTATGCAGAGGCCGAGGCCGCCTCGGCCTCTGAGCTATTCCAGAAGTAGTG
AGGAGGCTTTTTTGGAGGCCTAGGCTTTTGCAAAAAGCTAACTTGTTTATTGCAGCTTATAATGGTTACA
AATAAAGCAATAGCATCACAAATTTCACAAATAAAGCATTTTTTTCACTGCATTCTAGTTGTGGTTTGTC
CAAACTCATCAATGTATCTTATCATGTCTGGATCCGCTGCATTAATGAATCGGCCAACGCGCGGGGAGAG
GCGGTTTGCGTATTGGGCGCTCTTCCGCTTCCTCGCTCACTGACTCGCTGCGCTCGGTCGTTCGGCTGCG
GCGAGCGGTATCAGCTCACTCAAAGGCGGTAATACGGTTATCCACAGAATCAGGGGATAACGCAGGAAAG
AACATGTGAGCAAAAGGCCAGCAAAAGGCCAGGAACCGTAAAAAGGCCGCGTTGCTGGCGTTTTTCCATA
GGCTCCGCCCCCCTGACGAGCATCACAAAAATCGACGCTCAAGTCAGAGGTGGCGAAACCCGACAGGACT
ATAAAGATACCAGGCGTTTCCCCCTGGAAGCTCCCTCGTGCGCTCTCCTGTTCCGACCCTGCCGCTTACC
GGATACCTGTCCGCCTTTCTCCCTTCGGGAAGCGTGGCGCTTTCTCATAGCTCACGCTGTAGGTATCTCA
GTTCGGTGTAGGTCGTTCGCTCCAAGCTGGGCTGTGTGCACGAACCCCCCGTTCAGCCCGACCGCTGCGC
CTTATCCGGTAACTATCGTCTTGAGTCCAACCCGGTAAGACACGACTTATCGCCACTGGCAGCAGCCACT
GGTAACAGGATTAGCAGAGCGAGGTATGTAGGCGGTGCTACAGAGTTCTTGAAGTGGTGGCCTAACTACG
GCTACACTAGAAGAACAGTATTTGGTATCTGCGCTCTGCTGAAGCCAGTTACCTTCGGAAAAAGAGTTGG
TAGCTCTTGATCCGGCAAACAAACCACCGCTGGTAGCGGTGGTTTTTTTGTTTGCAAGCAGCAGATTACG
CGCAGAAAAAAAGGATCTCAAGAAGATCCTTTGATCTTTTCTACGGGGTCTGACGCTCAGTGGAACGAAA
ACTCACGTTAAGGGATTTTGGTCATGAGATTATCAAAAAGGATCTTCACCTAGATCCTTTTAAATTAAAA
ATGAAGTTTTAAATCAATCTAAAGTATATATGAGTAAACTTGGTCTGACAGTTACCAATGCTTAATCAGT
GAGGCACCTATCTCAGCGATCTGTCTATTTCGTTCATCCATAGTTGCCTGACTCCCCGTCGTGTAGATAA
CTACGATACGGGAGGGCTTACCATCTGGCCCCAGTGCTGCAATGATACCGCGAGACCCACGCTCACCGGC
TCCAGATTTATCAGCAATAAACCAGCCAGCCGGAAGGGCCGAGCGCAGAAGTGGTCCTGCAACTTTATCC
GCCTCCATCCAGTCTATTAATTGTTGCCGGGAAGCTAGAGTAAGTAGTTCGCCAGTTAATAGTTTGCGCA
ACGTTGTTGCCATTGCTACAGGCATCGTGGTGTCACGCTCGTCGTTTGGTATGGCTTCATTCAGCTCCGG
TTCCCAACGATCAAGGCGAGTTACATGATCCCCCATGTTGTGCAAAAAAGCGGTTAGCTCCTTCGGTCCT
CCGATCGTTGTCAGAAGTAAGTTGGCCGCAGTGTTATCACTCATGGTTATGGCAGCACTGCATAATTCTC
TTACTGTCATGCCATCCGTAAGATGCTTTTCTGTGACTGGTGAGTACTCAACCAAGTCATTCTGAGAATA
GTGTATGCGGCGACCGAGTTGCTCTTGCCCGGCGTCAATACGGGATAATACCGCGCCACATAGCAGAACT
TTAAAAGTGCTCATCATTGGAAAACGTTCTTCGGGGCGAAAACTCTCAAGGATCTTACCGCTGTTGAGAT
CCAGTTCGATGTAACCCACTCGTGCACCCAACTGATCTTCAGCATCTTTTACTTTCACCAGCGTTTCTGG
GTGAGCAAAAACAGGAAGGCAAAATGCCGCAAAAAAGGGAATAAGGGCGACACGGAAATGTTGAATACTC
ATACTCTTCCTTTTTCAATATTATTGAAGCATTTATCAGGGTTATTGTCTCATGAGCGGATACATATTTG
AATGTATTTAGAAAAATAAACAAATAGGGGTTCCGCGCACATTTCCCCGAAAAGTGCCACCTGGGTCGAC
ATTGATTATTGACTAGATCATCGCGTGAGGCTCCGGTGCCCGTCAGTGGGCAGAGCGCACATCGCCCACA
GTCCCCGAGAAGTTGGGGGGAGGGGTCGGCAATTGAACCGGTGCCTAGAGAAGGTGGCGCGGGGTAAACT
GGGAAAGTGATGTCGTGTACTGGCTCCGCCTTTTTCCCGAGGGTGGGGGAGAACCGTATATAAGTGCAGT
AGTCGCCGTGAACGTTCTTTTTCGCAACGGGTTTGCCGCCAGAACACAGGTAAGTGCCGTGTGTGGTTCC
CGCGGGCCTGGCCTCTTTACGGGTTATGGCCCTTGCGTGCCTTGAATTACTTCCACGCCCCTGGCTGCAG
TACGTGATTCTTGATCCCGAGCTTCGGGTTGGAAGTGGGTGGGAGAGTTCGAGGCCTTGCGCTTAAGGAG
CCCCTTCGCCTCGTGCTTGAGTTGAGGCCTGGCCTGGGCGCTGGGGCCGCCGCGTGCGAATCTGGTGGCA
CCTTCGCGCCTGTCTCGCTGCTTTCGATAAGTCTCTAGCCATTTAAAATTTTTGATGACCTGCTGCGACG
CTTTTTTTCTGGCAAGATAGTCTTGTAAATGCGGGCCAAGATCTGCACACTGGTATTTCGGTTTTTGGGG
CCGCGGGCGGCGACGGGGCCCGTGCGTCCCAGCGCACATGTTCGGCGAGGCGGGGCCTGCGAGCGCGGCC
ACCGAGAATCGGACGGGGGTAGTCTCAAGCTGGCCGGCCTGCTCTGGTGCCTGGCCTCGCGCCGCCGTGT
ATCGCCCCGCCCTGGGCGGCAAGGCTGGCCCGGTCGGCACCAGTTGCGTGAGCGGAAAGATGGCCGCTTC
CCGGCCCTGCTGCAGGGAGCTCAAAATGGAGGACGCGGCGCTCGGGAGAGCGGGCGGGTGAGTCACCCAC
ACAAAGGAAAAGGGCCTTTCCGTCCTCAGCCGTCGCTTCATGTGACTCCACGGAGTACCGGGCGCCGTCC
AGGCACCTCGATTAGTTCTCGAGCTTTTGGAGTACGTCGTCTTTAGGTTGGGGGGAGGGGTTTTATGCGA
TGGAGTTTCCCCACACTGAGTGGGTGGAGACTGAAGTTAGGCCAGCTTGGCACTTGATGTAATTCTCCTT
GGAATTTGCCCTTTTTGAGTTTGGATCTTGGTTCATTCTCAAGCCTCAGACAGTGGTTCAAAGTTTTTTT
CTTCCATTTCAGGTGTCGTGAGGAATTCTGCAGTCGACGGTACCGCGGGCCCGGGATCCACCGGTCGCCA
CCGGGAACGGAAAGCCGGAAGGAGCAAGACGAGTTCAGTTCGCCATGGGACTCTTGGTTAAAACCCAGGA
GAAGCCACCAAAAGAACTGGTCAATGAATGGTCATTGAAGATAAGAAAGGAAATGAGAGTTGTTGACAGG
CAAATACGGGATATCCAAAGAGAAGAAGAAAAAGTGAAACGATCTGTGAAAGAAGCAGTCAAGAAGGGCC
AGAAGGATGTCTGCACAGTTCTGGCCAGGGAGATGATCCGGTCAGGGACGGCTGTGAGCAAGCTGTATGA
ATCCAAAGCGCACCTGGACTCGGTGCTCACGGGGATGAGGAACCAGTTGGCGGTCTTGCGAGGGGCTGGT
TCCCTGCAGAAGAGTGCAGAAGTGACGAGGGCTGTGCAAAGTCTTGTGAAGGTTCCAGAAATTCAGGCCA
CCATGAGGGAGCTGTCCAAAGAAATGACGAAGGCTGGGATCATAGAGGAGATGTTAGAGGACACTTTCGA
AAGCATGGACGATCGGGAATACCCATACGATGTTCCAGATTACGCTGAGGGCAGAGGAAGTCTGCTAACA
TGCGGTGACGTCGAGGAGAATCCTGGCCCAATGCCTGAACCCTCTAAGTCTGCTCCAGCCCCTAAAAAGG
GTTCTAAGAAGGCTATCACTAAGGCGCAGAAGAAGGATGGTAAGAAGCGTAAGCGCAGCCGCAAGGAGAG
CTATTCTATCTATGTGTACAAGGTTCTGAAGCAGGTCCACCCCGACACCGGCATCTCATCCAAGGCCATG
GGGATCATGAACTCCTTCGTCAACGACATCTTCGAGCGCATCGCGGGCGAGGCTTCTCGCCTGGCTCACT
ACAATAAGCGCTCGACCATCACCTCCAGGGAGATTCAGACGGCTGTGCGCCTGCTGCTGCCTGGGGAGCT
GGCTAAGCATGCTGTGTCCGAGGGCACTAAGGCAGTTACCAAGTACACTAGCTCTAAGGATCCACCGGTC
GCCACCATGGTGAGCGAGCTGATTAAGGAGAACATGCACATGAAGCTGTACATGGAGGGCACCGTGGACA
ACCATCACTTCAAGTGCACATCCGAGGGCGAAGGCAAGCCCTACGAGGGCACCCAGACCATGAGAATCAA
GGTGGTCGAGGGCGGCCCTCTCCCCTTCGCCTTCGACATCCTGGCTACTAGCTTCCTCTACGGCAGCAAG
ACCTTCATCAACCACACCCAGGGCATCCCCGACTTCTTCAAGCAGTCCTTCCCTGAGGGCTTCACATGGG
AGAGAGTCACCACATACGAAGACGGGGGCGTGCTGACCGCTACCCAGGACACCAGCCTCCAGGACGGCTG
CCTCATCTACAACGTCAAGATCAGAGGGGTGAACTTCACATCCAACGGCCCTGTGATGCAGAAGAAAACA
CTCGGCTGGGAGGCCTTCACCGAGACGCTGTACCCCGCTGACGGCGGCCTGGAAGGCAGAAACGACATGG
CCCTGAAGCTCGTGGGCGGGAGCCATCTGATCGCAAACATCAAGACCACATATAGATCCAAGAAACCCGC
TAAGAACCTCAAGATGCCTGGCGTCTACTATGTGGACTACAGACTGGAAAGAATCAAGGAGGCCAACAAC
GAGACCTACGTCGAGCAGCACGAGGTGGCAGTGGCCAGATACTGCGACCTCCCTAGCAAACTGGGGCACA
AGCTTGGCATGGACGAGCTGTACAAGTAATGAAAGCTTGCGGCCGCACTCCTCAGGTGCAGGCTGCCTAT
CAGAAGGTGGTGGCTGGTGTGGCCAATGCCCTGGCTCACAAATACCACTGAGATCTTTTTCCCTCTGCCA
AAAATTATGGGGACATCATGAAGCCCCTTGAGCATCTGACTTCTGGCTAATAAAGGAAATTTATTTTCAT
TGCAATAGTGTGTTGGAATTTTTTGTGTCTCTCACTCGGAAGGACATATGGGAGGGCAAATCATTTAAAA
CATCAGAATGAGTATTTGGTTTAGAGTTTGGCAACATATGCCCATATGCTGGCTGCCATGAACAAAGGTT
GGCTATAAAGAGGTCATCAGTATATGAAACAGCCCCCTGCTGTCCATTCCTTATTCCATAGAAAAGCCTT
GACTTGAGGTTAGATTTTTTTTATATTTT
